>Addgene plasmid #97080 | pBS-AMVpl-β1WT-nAchR | addgene full sequence | sequence record 189664 | Addgene NGS Result
GCTTTTGTTCCCTTTAGTGAGGGTTAATTTCGAGCTTGGCGTAATCATGGTCATAGCTGTTTCCTGTGTG
AAATTGTTATCCGCTCACAATTCCACACAACATACGAGCCGGAAGCATAAAGTGTAAAGCCTGGGGTGCC
TAATGAGTGAGCTAACTCACATTAATTGCGTTGCGCTCACTGCCCGCTTTCCAGTCGGGAAACCTGTCGT
GCCAGCTGCATTAATGAATCGGCCAACGCGCGGGGAGAGGCGGTTTGCGTATTGGGCGCTCTTCCGCTTC
CTCGCTCACTGACTCGCTGCGCTCGGTCGTTCGGCTGCGGCGAGCGGTATCAGCTCACTCAAAGGCGGTA
ATACGGTTATCCACAGAATCAGGGGATAACGCAGGAAAGAACATGTGAGCAAAAGGCCAGCAAAAGGCCA
GGAACCGTAAAAAGGCCGCGTTGCTGGCGTTTTTCCATAGGCTCCGCCCCCCTGACGAGCATCACAAAAA
TCGACGCTCAAGTCAGAGGTGGCGAAACCCGACAGGACTATAAAGATACCAGGCGTTTCCCCCTGGAAGC
TCCCTCGTGCGCTCTCCTGTTCCGACCCTGCCGCTTACCGGATACCTGTCCGCCTTTCTCCCTTCGGGAA
GCGTGGCGCTTTCTCATAGCTCACGCTGTAGGTATCTCAGTTCGGTGTAGGTCGTTCGCTCCAAGCTGGG
CTGTGTGCACGAACCCCCCGTTCAGCCCGACCGCTGCGCCTTATCCGGTAACTATCGTCTTGAGTCCAAC
CCGGTAAGACACGACTTATCGCCACTGGCAGCAGCCACTGGTAACAGGATTAGCAGAGCGAGGTATGTAG
GCGGTGCTACAGAGTTCTTGAAGTGGTGGCCTAACTACGGCTACACTAGAAGAACAGTATTTGGTATCTG
CGCTCTGCTGAAGCCAGTTACCTTCGGAAAAAGAGTTGGTAGCTCTTGATCCGGCAAACAAACCACCGCT
GGTAGCGGTGGTTTTTTTGTTTGCAAGCAGCAGATTACGCGCAGAAAAAAAGGATCTCAAGAAGATCCTT
TGATCTTTTCTACGGGGTCTGACGCTCAGTGGAACGAAAACTCACGTTAAGGGATTTTGGTCATGAGATT
ATCAAAAAGGATCTTCACCTAGATCCTTTTAAATTAAAAATGAAGTTTTAAATCAATCTAAAGTATATAT
GAGTAAACTTGGTCTGACAGTTACCAATGCTTAATCAGTGAGGCACCTATCTCAGCGATCTGTCTATTTC
GTTCATCCATAGTTGCCTGACTCCCCGTCGTGTAGATAACTACGATACGGGAGGGCTTACCATCTGGCCC
CAGTGCTGCAATGATACCGCGAGACCCACGCTCACCGGCTCCAGATTTATCAGCAATAAACCAGCCAGCC
GGAAGGGCCGAGCGCAGAAGTGGTCCTGCAACTTTATCCGCCTCCATCCAGTCTATTAATTGTTGCCGGG
AAGCTAGAGTAAGTAGTTCGCCAGTTAATAGTTTGCGCAACGTTGTTGCCATTGCTACAGGCATCGTGGT
GTCACGCTCGTCGTTTGGTATGGCTTCATTCAGCTCCGGTTCCCAACGATCAAGGCGAGTTACATGATCC
CCCATGTTGTGCAAAAAAGCGGTTAGCTCCTTCGGTCCTCCGATCGTTGTCAGAAGTAAGTTGGCCGCAG
TGTTATCACTCATGGTTATGGCAGCACTGCATAATTCTCTTACTGTCATGCCATCCGTAAGATGCTTTTC
TGTGACTGGTGAGTACTCAACCAAGTCATTCTGAGAATAGTGTATGCGGCGACCGAGTTGCTCTTGCCCA
GCGTCAATACGGGATAATACCGCGCCACATAGCAGAACTTTAAAAGTGCTCATCATTGGAAAACGTTCTT
CGGGGCGAAAACTCTCAAGGATCTTACCGCTGTTGAGATCCAGTTCGATGTAACCCACTCGTGCACCCAA
CTGATCTTCAGCATCTTTTACTTTCACCAGCGTTTCTGGGTGAGCAAAAACAGGAAGGCAAAATGCCGCA
AAAAAGGGAATAAGGGCGACACGGAAATGTTGAATACTCATACTCTTCCTTTTTCAATATTATTGAAGCA
TTTATCAGGGTTATTGTCTCATGAGCGGATACATATTTGAATGTATTTAGAAAAATAAACAAATAGGGGT
TCCGCGCACATTTCCCCGAAAAGTGCCACCTAAATTGTAAGCGTTAATATTTTGTTAAAATTCGCGTTAA
ATTTTTGTTAAATCAGCTCATTTTTTAACCAATAGGCCGAAATCGGCAAAATCCCTTATAAATCAAAAGA
ATAGACCGAGATAGGGT
[37 nt withheld, positions 2328-2364]
AAAGAACGTGGACTCCAACGTCAAAGG
[49 nt withheld, positions 2392-2440]
T
[70 nt withheld, positions 2442-2511]
GGCTTGACGGGGAAAGCCGGCG
[124 nt withheld, positions 2534-2657]
CCCATTCGCCATTCAGGCTGCGCAACTGTTGGGAAGGGCGATCGGTGCGGGCCTCTTCGCTATTACGCCA
GCTGGCGAAAGGGGGATGTGCTGCAAGGCGATTAAGTTGGGTAACGCCAGGGTTTTCCCAGTCACGACGT
TGTAAAACGACGGCCAGTGAATTGTAATACGACTCACTATAGGGCGAATTGGAGCTCGTTTTTATTTTTA
ATTTTCTTTCAAATACTTCCACCATGGCCTTAGGGGCGCTGCTTCTGCTTCTAGGGGTACTCGGGACGCC
CCTCGCCCCAGGCGCCCGCGGGAGCGAAGCCGAAGGCCAACTGATTAAGAAACTTTTCTCCAACTATGAT
AGCTCGGTGAGGCCGGCGAGGGAGGTGGGAGACCGCGTCGGGGTCAGCATCGGCCTCACCCTGGCGCAAC
TCATCAGCCTGAACGAGAAGGATGAAGAAATGAGCACAAAGGTGTACTTAGACCTGGAGTGGACCGACTA
CAGGTTAAGCTGGGACCCCGCAGAACATGATGGCATCGATTCTCTCCGCATCACTGCTGAATCCGTTTGG
CTCCCTGATGTGGTGCTGCTGAACAACAATGACGGAAATTTCGACGTTGCCCTGGACATCAATGTTGTGG
TATCTTTCGAGGGCTCTGTGCGCTGGCAACCCCCTGGCCTGTACCGCAGCAGCTGCAGCATCCAGGTCAC
CTACTTCCCCTTTGACTGGCAGAACTGCACCATGGTGTTTAGTTCCTACAGCTATGACAGCTCTGAGGTC
AGCCTGAAGACGGGCCTGGATCCTGAAGGAGAGGAGAGGCAGGAAGTCTACATTCATGAAGGGACCTTCA
TTGAGAATGGCCAATGGGAGATTATCCACAAACCTTCTAGGTTAATCCAACTTCCAGGGGATCAGAGAGG
TGGGAAGGAAGGGCATCATGAGGAAGTTATCTTCTATCTCATTATTCGGCGGAAGCCTCTCTTCTACCTG
GTCAACGTCATTGCCCCATGCATCCTCATCACGCTCCTGGCCATCTTTGTCTTCTACCTCCCACCAGATG
CAGGAGAGAAGATGGGGCTCTCCATCTTTGCCCTGCTGACGCTCACTGTGTTCTTGCTGCTGTTGGCCGA
CAAAGTGCCTGAGACCTCCCTGGCGGTGCCCATCATTATCAAGTACCTCATGTTTACCATGGTCCTTGTC
ACCTTCTCCGTTATCCTTAGTGTTGTGGTCCTCAACCTGCATCATCGCTCACCCCACACCCACCAAATGC
CCTTTTGGGTCCGCCAGATCTTCATTCACAAGCTCCCTCCATACCTGGGTCTGAAGAGGCCCAAACCCGA
GAGAGACCAACTCCCTGAACCACATCACTCTCTTTCTCCAAGAAGTGGCTGGGGCAGAGGAACTGATGAA
TATTTCATCCGGAAGCCTCCAAGTGATTTTCTTTTCCCTAAACTTAACAGGTTTCAGCCTGAATCATCTG
CCCCGGACCTGCGACGATTTATCGATGGTCCAACCAGGGCTGTAGGTCTGCCTCAGGAGCTACGAGAGGT
CATTTCCTCAATCAGCTACATGGCCCGACAGCTTCAGGAACAGGAGGACCACGACGCACTGAAGGAGGAC
TGGCAGTTTGTGGCCATGGTTGTGGACCGTCTTTTTCTGTGGACATTCATCGTTTTCACAAGCGTCGGGA
CCCTAGTCATTTTCCTAGATGCCACGTACCATTTGCCCCCTCCTGAACCTTTCCCTTAAGGACCCTCCGG
TCATTTTTGCCAAATGCTGCAGGTACTCTCAAGCTCAATAGCGCTTGGCGCTTGTAAGAATCTTGTTTCT
GGGAAGACGTTCAAGTGAGACTTGGAGGCTGAGCATGGTGCCTTGGACCCACCCGAAATGTCCTTCTACT
TATTATTTAGAGTTTTGTTTTTGTTGTTTTTGAGACAGAGTCTCACTCTGTGGCCCAGGCTAGCCTGGAA
CTGTGGCGTCCAGGCTGGTCTCAAACTCCCAACAATGTTACTTCCTTAGCCTAGCAATTGTTGGAATCAC
AGACCTGGTAAACCAGCACACTTGGAGTTTGTTTCTTGAAACTACATAGAATGTCACAGCTTAGATCTCT
AGTGAAATAGAATTATAACCAAGTAGTAGACTGTAAGCCTTTTGAGGACAGGAGATCTGTTGGCTACTGA
ATTATCCCCAGCAATGTGTACAGGTCCTAGCCCATAAGTGCTTAACATTTGTTGAAGAGAGGGAAAATAA
ATCTGGAAGGAAATATAAATATCGCCTACAATTGCACGTATTAAAATTAAAATGTAGAAAATGATTAAAA
CCCGAATTCGCTCTAGAACTAGTGGATCCCCCGGGCTGCAGGAATTCGATCAGATCTGATCAAGCTTATC
GATACCGTCGACCTCGAGGGGGGGCC
Features (pLannotate 1.2.2; 12 found; start..end, strand, type, name):
     11..29      -  promoter       T3 promoter: promoter for bacteriophage T3 RNA polymerase
     74..90      -  protein_bind   lac operator: The lac repressor binds to the lac operator to inhibit transcription in E. coli. This inhibition can be relieved by adding lactose or isopropyl-β-D-thiogalactopyranoside (IPTG). lac repressor encoded by lacI
     98..128     -  promoter       lac promoter: promoter for the E. coli lac operon
    143..164     -  protein_bind   CAP binding site: CAP binding activates transcription in the presence of cAMP. E. coli catabolite activator protein
    177..269     -  CDS            lacI (fragment): lac repressor; lacI; The lac repressor binds to the lac operator to inhibit transcription in E. coli. This inhibition can be relieved by adding lactose or isopropyl-β-D-thiogalactopyranoside (IPTG).
    452..1040    -  rep_origin     ori: high-copy-number ColE1/pMB1/pBR322/pUC origin of replication
   1211..2071    -  CDS            AmpR: β-lactamase; bla; confers resistance to ampicillin, carbenicillin, and related antibiotics
   2072..2176    -  promoter       AmpR promoter: bla
   2202..2657    -  rep_origin     f1 ori (sequence partly withheld): f1 bacteriophage origin of replication; arrow indicates direction of (+) strand synthesis
   2662..2819    -  CDS            lacZα (fragment): LacZα fragment of β-galactosidase; lacZ fragment
   2822..2840    +  promoter       T7 promoter: promoter for bacteriophage T7 RNA polymerase
   2891..4393    +  CDS            Chrnb1: ACHB_MOUSE - Also known as Acrb. Experimental evidence at transcript level: Swiss-Prot protein existence level 2. After binding acetylcholine, the AChR responds by an extensive change in conformation that affects all subunits and leads to opening of an ion-conducting channel across the plasma membrane. From Mus musculus (Mouse).
