[The description below was written by a language model from this plasmid's Addgene catalogue record and pLannotate feature annotations shown in this document.]
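Description:
pBS-AMVpl-β1WT-nAchR is a pBluescript KS+ (Stratagene) phagemid carrying the wild-type mouse muscle-type nicotinic acetylcholine receptor β1 subunit (Chrnb1). It is maintained in E. coli as a high-copy plasmid through its ColE1/pUC-type origin and selected with ampicillin via the β-lactamase gene and its native promoter. The backbone also retains the f1 bacteriophage origin for single-stranded DNA production and remnants of the lac region (lac promoter, operator, CAP site and a lacZα fragment interrupted by the cloning site). The catalogue lists a total size of 4,689 bp, whereas the sequenced record annotated here is 5,063 nt. The record does not explain the difference.

The roughly 1.5 kb Chrnb1 coding sequence lies directly downstream of, and in the same orientation as, the T7 promoter, with the T3 promoter facing in from the opposite side of the polylinker. Although it is catalogued as a bacterial expression vector, the arrangement and the stated purpose point to use as an in vitro transcription template: T7 RNA polymerase produces sense RNA encoding the subunit for injection into oocytes. The "AMVpl" in the name probably refers to an alfalfa mosaic virus leader and a polylinker or poly(A) element, as is common in oocyte expression vectors, but no such element is annotated in the feature table, so this remains an inference.

According to the record, the construct supplies the wild-type β1 subunit in studies asking which structural domains matter for receptor channel function. Dose-response curves recorded from voltage-clamped oocytes are used to estimate EC50 values and Hill coefficients. The associated work concerned conserved leucine residues in the M2 domain, so this plasmid presumably serves as the unmutated reference.
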