Addgene plasmid #97080: pBS-AMVpl-β1WT-nAchR
Purpose: To determine if structural domains are important for nicotinic acetylcholine receptor (nAChr) channel function via dose-response curves from voltage-clamped oocytes to estimate EC50's and Hill Co
Depositing lab: Henry Lester. Depositing organization: California Institute of Technology. Publication: Channel gating governed symmetrically by conserved leucine residues in the M2 domain of nicotinic receptors. Labarca C, Nowak MW, Zhang H, Tang L, Deshpande P, Lester HA. Nature. 1995 Aug 10. 376(6540):514-6. 10.1038/376514a0 PubMed 7637783.
Backbone
  Vector backbone: pBluescript KS+
  Backbone manufacturer: Stratagene
  Backbone size w/o insert (bp): 2964
  Total vector size (bp): 4689
  Modifications to backbone: NA
  Vector type: Bacterial Expression
Growth in bacteria
  Bacterial resistance: Ampicillin, 100 μg/mL
  Growth temperature: 37°C
  Growth strain: DH5alpha
  Copy number: High Copy
Gene/Insert
  Gene/Insert name: Beta1 nicotinic acetylcholine receptor (alt name: b1WTnAchR)
  Species: M. musculus (mouse)
  Insert size (bp): 1506
  Mutation: WT
  GenBank ID: NM-009601
  Entrez Gene: Chrnb1 (a.k.a. Achr-2, Acrb)
  Promoter: T7
  Cloning method: Restriction Enzyme; 5′ cloning site BstE 1 (unknown if destroyed); 3′ cloning site BstX1 (unknown if destroyed)
  Sequencing primers: 5′ T7; 3′ pBSKSreverse(+) primer
Resource information
  A portion of this plasmid was derived from a plasmid made by: Lester Lab
Terms and licenses: Academic/Nonprofit Terms; Industry Terms: Not Available to Industry
How to cite: pBS-AMVpl-β1WT-nAchR was a gift from Henry Lester (Addgene plasmid # 97080 ; http://n2t.net/addgene:97080 ; RRID:Addgene_97080)
