>Addgene plasmid #97080 | pBS-AMVpl-β1WT-nAchR | depositor partial sequence | sequence record 178708 | cover gene insert encoding WT b1nAchR
TTCCCCTGGCCTGAGGCCGCTATCCGGACAAACTTCACTGAGCGAAAGAGGCAGGGCCATGGCCTTAGGG
GCGCTGCTTCTGCTTCTAGGGGTACTCGGGACGCCCCTCGCCCCAGGCGCCCGCGGGTCGGAAGCCGAAG
GCCAACTGATTAAGAAACTTTTCTCCAACTATGATAGCTCGGTGAGGCCGGCGCGGGAGGTGGGAGACCG
CGTCGGGGTCAGCATCGGCCTCACCCTGGCGCAACTCATCAGCCTGAACGAGAAGGATGAAGAAATGAGC
ACAAAGGTGTACTTAGACCTGGAGTGGACCGACTACAGGTTAAGCTGGGACCCCGCAGAACATGATGGCA
TCGATTCTCTCCGCATCACTGCTGAATCCGTTTGGCTCCCTGATGTGGTGCTGCTGAACAACAATGACGG
AAATTTCGACGTTGCCCTGGACATCAATGTTGTGGTATCTTTCGAGGGCTCTGTGCGCTGGCAACCCCCT
GGCCTGTACCGCAGCAGCTGCAGCATCCAGGTCACCTACTTCCCCTTTGACTGGCAGAACTGCACCATGG
TGTTTAGTTCCTACAGCTATGACAGCTCTGAGGTCAGCCTGAAGACGGGCCTGGATCCTGAAGGAGAGGA
GAGGCAGGAAGTCTACATTCATGAAGGGACCTTCATTGAGAATGGCCAATGGGAGATTATCCACAAACCT
TCTAGGTTAATCCAACTTCCAGGGGATCAGAGAGGTGGGAAGGAAGGGCATCATGAGGAAGTTATCTTCT
ATCTCATTATTCGGCGGAAGCCTCTCTTCTACCTGGTCAACGTCATTGCCCCATGCATCCTCATCACGCT
CCTGGCCATCTTTGTCTTCTACCTCCCACCAGATGCAGGAGAGAAGATGGGGCTCTCCATCTTTGCCCTG
CTGACGCTCACTGTGTTCTTGCTGCTGTTGGCCGACAAAGTGCCTGAGACCTCCCTGGCGGTGCCCATCA
TTATCAAGTACCTCATGTTTACCATGGTCCTTGTCACCTTCTCCGTTATCCTTAGTGTTGTGGTCCTCAA
CCTGCATCATCGCTCACCCCACACCCACCAAATGCCCTTTTGGGTCCGCCAGATCTTCATTCACAAGCTC
CCTCCATACCTGGGTCTGAAGAGGCCCAAACCCGAGAGAGACCAACTCCCTGAACCACATCACTCTCTTT
CTCCAAGAAGTGGCTGGGGCAGAGGAACTGATGAATATTTCATCCGGAAGCCTCCAAGTGATTTTCTTTT
CCCTAAACTTAACAGGTTTCAGCCTGAATCATCTGCCCCGGACCTGCGACGATTTATCGATGGTCCAACC
CGGGCTGTAGGTCTGCCTCAGGAGCTACGAGAGGTCATTTCCTCAATCAGCTACATGGCCCGACAGCTTC
AGGAACAGGAGGACCACGACGCACTGAAGGAGGACTGGCAGTTTGTGGCCATGGTTGTGGACCGTCTTTT
TCTGTGGACATTCATCGTTTTCACAAGCGTCGGGACCCTAGTCATTTTCCTAGATGCCACGTACCATTTG
CCCCCTCCTGAACCTTTCCCTTGAGGACCCTCCGGTCATTTTTGCCAAATGCTGCAGGTACTCTCAAGCT
CAATAGCGCTTGGCGCTTGTAAGAATCTTGTTTCTGGGAAGACGTTCAAGTGAGACTTGGAGGCTGAGCA
TGGTGCCTTGGACCCACCCGAAATGTCCTTCTACTTATTATTTAGAGTTTTGTTCTTCTGCGGTTTTGTT
TTTGTTGTTTTTGAGACAGAGTCTCACTCTGTGGCCCAGGCTAGCCTGGAACTGTGGCGTCCAGGCTGGT
CTCAAACTCCCAACAATGTTACTTCCTTAGCCTAGCAATTGTTGGAATCACAGACCTGGTAAACCAGCAC
ACTTGGAGTTTGTTTCTTGAAACTACATAGAATGTCACAGCTTAGATCTCTAGTGAAATAGAATTATAAC
CAAGTAGTAGACTGTAAGCCTTTTGAGGACAGGAGATCTGTTGGCTACTGAATTATCCCCAGCAATGTGT
ACAGGTCCTAGCCCATAAGTGCTTAACATTTGTTGAAGAGAGGGAAAATAAATCTGGAAGGAAATATAAA
TATCGCCTACAATTGCACGTATTAAAATTAAAATGTAGAAAATGATTAAAA
